>Addgene plasmid #144477 | TFORF3001 | addgene full sequence | sequence record 407353 | Addgene NGS Result
TTAATGTAGTCTTATGCAATACTCTTGTAGTCTTGCAACATGGTAACGATGAGTTAGCAACATGCCTTAC
AAGGAGAGAAAAAGCACCGTGCATGCCGATTGGTGGAAGTAAGGTGGTACGATCGTGCCTTATTAGGAAG
GCAACAGACGGGTCTGACATGGATTGGACGAACCACTGAATTGCCGCATTGCAGAGATATTGTATTTAAG
TGCCTAGCTCGATACATAAACGGGTCTCTCTGGTTAGACCAGATCTGAGCCTGGGAGCTCTCTGGCTAAC
TAGGGAACCCACTGCTTAAGCCTCAATAAAGCTTGCCTTGAGTGCTTCAAGTAGTGTGTGCCCGTCTGTT
GTGTGACTCTGGTAACTAGAGATCCCTCAGACCCTTTTAGTCAGTGTGGAAAATCTCTAGCAGTGGCGCC
CGAACAGGGACTTGAAAGCGAAAGGGAAACCAGAGGAGCTCTCTCGACGCAGGACTCGGCTTGCTGAAGC
GCGCACGGCAAGAGGCGAGGGGCGGCGACTGGTGAGTACGCCAAAAATTTTGACTAGCGGAGGCTAGAAG
GAGAGAGATGGGTGCGAGAGCGTCAGTATTAAGCGGGGGAGAATTAGATCGCGATGGGAAAAAATTCGGT
TAAGGCCAGGGGGAAAGAAAAAATATAAATTAAAACATATAGTATGGGCAAGCAGGGAGCTAGAACGATT
CGCAGTTAATCCTGGCCTGTTAGAAACATCAGAAGGCTGTAGACAAATACTGGGACAGCTACAACCATCC
CTTCAGACAGGATCAGAAGAACTTAGATCATTATATAATACAGTAGCAACCCTCTATTGTGTGCATCAAA
GGATAGAGATAAAAGACACCAAGGAAGCTTTAGACAAGATAGAGGAAGAGCAAAACAAAAGTAAGACCAC
CGCACAGCAAGCGGCCGCTGATCTTCAGACCTGGAGGAGGAGATATGAGGGACAATTGGAGAAGTGAATT
ATATAAATATAAAGTAGTAAAAATTGAACCATTAGGAGTAGCACCCACCAAGGCAAAGAGAAGAGTGGTG
CAGAGAGAAAAAAGAGCAGTGGGAATAGGAGCTTTGTTCCTTGGGTTCTTGGGAGCAGCAGGAAGCACTA
TGGGCGCAGCGTCAATGACGCTGACGGTACAGGCCAGACAATTATTGTCTGGTATAGTGCAGCAGCAGAA
CAATTTGCTGAGGGCTATTGAGGCGCAACAGCATCTGTTGCAACTCACAGTCTGGGGCATCAAGCAGCTC
CAGGCAAGAATCCTGGCTGTGGAAAGATACCTAAAGGATCAACAGCTCCTGGGGATTTGGGGTTGCTCTG
GAAAACTCATTTGCACCACTGCTGTGCCTTGGAATGCTAGTTGGAGTAATAAATCTCTGGAACAGATTTG
GAATCACACGACCTGGATGGAGTGGGACAGAGAAATTAACAATTACACAAGCTTAATACACTCCTTAATT
GAAGAATCGCAAAACCAGCAAGAAAAGAATGAACAAGAATTATTGGAATTAGATAAATGGGCAAGTTTGT
GGAATTGGTTTAACATAACAAATTGGCTGTGGTATATAAAATTATTCATAATGATAGTAGGAGGCTTGGT
AGGTTTAAGAATAGTTTTTGCTGTACTTTCTATAGTGAATAGAGTTAGGCAGGGATATTCACCATTATCG
TTTCAGACCCACCTCCCAACCCCGAGGGGACCCATGCATTGCATCTCAATTAGTCAGCAACCAGGTGTGG
AAAGTCCCCAGGCTCCCCAGCAGGCAGAAGTATGCAAAGCATGCGTCTCAATTAGTCAGCAACCATAGTC
CCGCCCCTAACTCCGCCCATCCCGCCCCTAACTCCGCCCAGTTCCGCCCATTCTCCGCCCCATGGCTGAC
TAATTTTTTTTATTTATGCAGAGGCCGAGGCCGCCTCGGCCTCTGAGCTATTCCAGAAGTAGTGAGGAGG
CTTTTTTGGAGGCCTAGGCTTTTGCAAAAAGCTTTCTAGAGGTACCACCGGAGCTTACCATGACCGAGTA
CAAGCCCACGGTGCGCCTCGCCACCCGCGACGACGTCCCCAGGGCCGTACGCACCCTCGCCGCCGCGTTC
GCCGACTACCCCGCCACGCGCCACACCGTCGATCCGGACCGCCACATCGAGCGGGTCACCGAGCTGCAAG
AACTCTTCCTCACGCGCGTCGGGCTCGACATCGGCAAGGTGTGGGTCGCGGACGACGGCGCCGCCGTGGC
GGTCTGGACCACGCCGGAGAGCGTCGAAGCGGGGGCGGTGTTCGCCGAGATCGGCCCGCGCATGGCCGAG
TTGAGCGGTTCCCGGCTGGCCGCGCAGCAACAGATGGAAGGCCTCCTGGCGCCGCACCGGCCCAAGGAGC
CCGCGTGGTTCCTGGCCACCGTCGGCGTCTCGCCCGACCACCAGGGCAAGGGTCTGGGCAGCGCCGTCGT
GCTCCCCGGAGTGGAGGCGGCCGAGCGCGCCGGGGTGCCCGCCTTCCTGGAGACCTCCGCGCCCCGCAAC
CTCCCCTTCTACGAGCGGCTCGGCTTCACCGTCACCGCCGACGTCGAGGTGCCCGAAGGACCGCGCACCT
GGTGCATGACCCGCAAGCCCGGTGCCAGTTAACGAATTCTAGATCTTGAGACAAATGGCAGTATTCATCC
ACAATTTTAAAAGAAAAGGGGGGATTGGGGGGTACAGTGCAGGGGAAAGAATAGTAGACATAATAGCAAC
AGACATACAAACTAAAGAATTACAAAAACAAATTACAAAAATTCAAAATTTTCGGGTTTATTACAGGGAC
AGCAGAGATCCACTTTGGCGCCGGCTCGAGGCCTGCAGGTGCAAAGATGGATAAAGTTTTAAACAGAGAG
GAATCTTTGCAGCTAATGGACCTTCTAGGTCTTGAAAGGAGTGGGAATTGGCTCCGGTGCCCGTCAGTGG
GCAGAGCGCACATCGCCCACAGTCCCCGAGAAGTTGGGGGGAGGGGTCGGCAATTGAACCGGTGCCTAGA
GAAGGTGGCGCGGGGTAAACTGGGAAAGTGATGTCGTGTACTGGCTCCGCCTTTTTCCCGAGGGTGGGGG
AGAACCGTATATAAGTGCAGTAGTCGCCGTGAACGTTCTTTTTCGCAACGGGTTTGCCGCCAGAACACAG
GTAAGTGCCGTGTGTGGTTCCCGCGGGCCTGGCCTCTTTACGGGTTATGGCCCTTGCGTGCCTTGAATTA
CTTCCACCTGGCTGCAGTACGTGATTCTTGATCCCGAGCTTCGGGTTGGAAGTGGGTGGGAGAGTTCGAG
GCCTTGCGCTTAAGGAGCCCCTTCGCCTCGTGCTTGAGTTGAGGCCTGGCCTGGGCGCTGGGGCCGCCGC
GTGCGAATCTGGTGGCACCTTCGCGCCTGTCTCGCTGCTTTCGATAAGTCTCTAGCCATTTAAAATTTTT
GATGACCTGCTGCGACGCTTTTTTTCTGGCAAGATAGTCTTGTAAATGCGGGCCAAGATCTGCACACTGG
TATTTCGGTTTTTGGGGCCGCGGGCGGCGACGGGGCCCGTGCGTCCCAGCGCACATGTTCGGCGAGGCGG
GGCCTGCGAGCGCGGCCACCGAGAATCGGACGGGGGTAGTCTCAAGCTGGCCGGCCTGCTCTGGTGCCTG
GCCTCGCGCCGCCGTGTATCGCCCCGCCCTGGGCGGCAAGGCTGGCCCGGTCGGCACCAGTTGCGTGAGC
GGAAAGATGGCCGCTTCCCGGCCCTGCTGCAGGGAGCTCAAAATGGAGGACGCGGCGCTCGGGAGAGCGG
GCGGGTGAGTCACCCACACAAAGGAAAAGGGCCTTTCCGTCCTCAGCCGTCGCTTCATGTGACTCCACGG
AGTACCGGGCGCCGTCCAGGCACCTCGATTAGTTCTCGAGCTTTTGGAGTACGTCGTCTTTAGGTTGGGG
GGAGGGGTTTTATGCGATGGAGTTTCCCCACACTGAGTGGGTGGAGACTGAAGTTAGGCCAGCTTGGCAC
TTGATGTAATTCTCCTTGGAATTTGCCCTTTTTGAGTTTGGATCTTGGTTCATTCTCAAGCCTCAGACAG
TGGTTCAAAGTTTTTTTCTTCCATTTCAGGTGTCGTGAGGCTAGCATCGATTGATCAACAAGTTTGTACA
AAAAAGTTGGCATGGCTTCCTCGTCTGGCAACGATGATGATCTCACTATCCCCAGAGCTGCTATCAATAA
AATGATCAAAGAGACTCTTCCTAATGTCCGGGTGGCCAACGATGCTCGAGAGCTGGTGGTGAACTGCTGC
ACTGAATTCATTCACCTTATATCTTCTGAAGCCAATGAGATTTGTAACAAATCGGAAAAGAAGACCATCT
CACCAGAGCATGTCATACAAGCACTAGAAAGTTTGGGATTTGGCTCTTACATCAGTGAAGTAAAAGAAGT
CTTGCAAGAGTGTAAAACAGTAGCATTAAAAAGAAGAAAGGCCAGTTCTCGTTTGGAAAACCTTGGCATT
CCTGAAGAAGAGTTATTGAGACAGCAACAAGAATTATTTGCAAAAGCTAGACAGCAACAAGCAGAATTGG
CCCAACAGGAATGGCTTCAAATGCAGCAAGCTGCCCAACAAGCCCAGCTTGCTGCTGCCTCAGCCAGTGC
ATCTAATCAGGCGGGATCTTCTCAGGATGAAGAAGATGATGATGATATCTGCCCAACTTTCTTGTACAAA
GTGGTTGATATCGGTAAGCCTATCCCTAACCCTCTCCTCGGTCTCGATTCTACGTAGTAATGAACTAGTC
CGTAACTTGAAAGTATTTCGATTTCTTGGCTTTATATATCTTGTGGAAAGGACGAGTGATTTATATAACA
CTGGTAAACACGCGTTAAGTCGACAATCAACCTCTGGATTACAAAATTTGTGAAAGATTGACTGGTATTC
TTAACTATGTTGCTCCTTTTACGCTATGTGGATACGCTGCTTTAATGCCTTTGTATCATGCTATTGCTTC
CCGTATGGCTTTCATTTTCTCCTCCTTGTATAAATCCTGGTTGCTGTCTCTTTATGAGGAGTTGTGGCCC
GTTGTCAGGCAACGTGGCGTGGTGTGCACTGTGTTTGCTGACGCAACCCCCACTGGTTGGGGCATTGCCA
CCACCTGTCAGCTCCTTTCCGGGACTTTCGCTTTCCCCCTCCCTATTGCCACGGCGGAACTCATCGCCGC
CTGCCTTGCCCGCTGCTGGACAGGGGCTCGGCTGTTGGGCACTGACAATTCCGTGGTGTTGTCGGGGAAA
TCATCGTCCTTTCCTTGGCTGCTCGCCTGTGTTGCCACCTGGATTCTGCGCGGGACGTCCTTCTGCTACG
TCCCTTCGGCCCTCAATCCAGCGGACCTTCCTTCCCGCGGCCTGCTGCCGGCTCTGCGGCCTCTTCCGCG
TCTTCGCCTTCGCCCTCAGACGAGTCGGATCTCCCTTTGGGCCGCCTCCCCGCGTCGACTTTAAGACCAA
TGACTTACAAGGCAGCTGTAGATCTTAGCCACTTTTTAAAAGAAAAGGGGGGACTGGAAGGGCTAATTCA
CTCCCAACGAAGACAAGATCTGCTTTTTGCTTGTACTGGGTCTCTCTGGTTAGACCAGATCTGAGCCTGG
GAGCTCTCTGGCTAACTAGGGAACCCACTGCTTAAGCCTCAATAAAGCTTGCCTTGAGTGCTTCAAGTAG
TGTGTGCCCGTCTGTTGTGTGACTCTGGTAACTAGAGATCCCTCAGACCCTTTTAGTCAGTGTGGAAAAT
CTCTAGCAGTACGTATAGTAGTTCATGTCATCTTATTATTCAGTATTTATAACTTGCAAAGAAATGAATA
TCAGAGAGTGAGAGGAACTTGTTTATTGCAGCTTATAATGGTTACAAATAAAGCAATAGCATCACAAATT
TCACAAATAAAGCATTTTTTTCACTGCATTCTAGTTGTGGTTTGTCCAAACTCATCAATGTATCTTATCA
TGTCTGGCTCTAGCTATCCCGCCCCTAACTCCGCCCATCCCGCCCCTAACTCCGCCCAGTTCCGCCCATT
CTCCGCCCCATGGCTGACTAATTTTTTTTATTTATGCAGAGGCCGAGGCCGCCTCGGCCTCTGAGCTATT
CCAGAAGTAGTGAGGAGGCTTTTTTGGAGGCCTAGGGACGTACCCAATTCGCCCTATAGTGAGTCGTATT
ACGCGCGCTCACTGGCCGTCGTTTTACAACGTCGTGACTGGGAAAACCCTGGCGTTACCCAACTTAATCG
CCTTGCAGCACATCCCCCTTTCGCCAGCTGGCGTAATAGCGAAGAGGCCCGCACCGATCGCCCTTCCCAA
CAGTTGCGCAGCCTGAATGGCGAATGGG
[124 nt withheld, positions 6329-6452]
C
[91 nt withheld, positions 6454-6544]
A
[49 nt withheld, positions 6546-6594]
CCTTTGACGTTGGAGTCCACGTTCTTT
[37 nt withheld, positions 6622-6658]
ACCCTATCTCGGTCTATTCTTTTGATTTATAAGGGATTTTGCCGATTTCGGCCTATTGGTTAAAAAATGA
GCTGATTTAACAAAAATTTAACGCGAATTTTAACAAAATATTAACGCTTACAATTTAGGTGGCACTTTTC
GGGGAAATGTGCGCGGAACCCCTATTTGTTTATTTTTCTAAATACATTCAAATATGTATCCGCTCATGAG
ACAATAACCCTGATAAATGCTTCAATAATATTGAAAAAGGAAGAGTATGAGTATTCAACATTTCCGTGTC
GCCCTTATTCCCTTTTTTGCGGCATTTTGCCTTCCTGTTTTTGCTCACCCAGAAACGCTGGTGAAAGTAA
AAGATGCTGAAGATCAGTTGGGTGCACGAGTGGGTTACATCGAACTGGATCTCAACAGCGGTAAGATCCT
TGAGAGTTTTCGCCCCGAAGAACGTTTTCCAATGATGAGCACTTTTAAAGTTCTGCTATGTGGCGCGGTA
TTATCCCGTATTGACGCCGGGCAAGAGCAACTCGGTCGCCGCATACACTATTCTCAGAATGACTTGGTTG
AGTACTCACCAGTCACAGAAAAGCATCTTACGGATGGCATGACAGTAAGAGAATTATGCAGTGCTGCCAT
AACCATGAGTGATAACACTGCGGCCAACTTACTTCTGACAACGATCGGAGGACCGAAGGAGCTAACCGCT
TTTTTGCACAACATGGGGGATCATGTAACTCGCCTTGATCGTTGGGAACCGGAGCTGAATGAAGCCATAC
CAAACGACGAGCGTGACACCACGATGCCTGTAGCAATGGCAACAACGTTGCGCAAACTATTAACTGGCGA
ACTACTTACTCTAGCTTCCCGGCAACAATTAATAGACTGGATGGAGGCGGATAAAGTTGCAGGACCACTT
CTGCGCTCGGCCCTTCCGGCTGGCTGGTTTATTGCTGATAAATCTGGAGCCGGTGAGCGTGGGTCTCGCG
GTATCATTGCAGCACTGGGGCCAGATGGTAAGCCCTCCCGTATCGTAGTTATCTACACGACGGGGAGTCA
GGCAACTATGGATGAACGAAATAGACAGATCGCTGAGATAGGTGCCTCACTGATTAAGCATTGGTAACTG
TCAGACCAAGTTTACTCATATATACTTTAGATTGATTTAAAACTTCATTTTTAATTTAAAAGGATCTAGG
TGAAGATCCTTTTTGATAATCTCATGACCAAAATCCCTTAACGTGAGTTTTCGTTCCACTGAGCGTCAGA
CCCCGTAGAAAAGATCAAAGGATCTTCTTGAGATCCTTTTTTTCTGCGCGTAATCTGCTGCTTGCAAACA
AAAAAACCACCGCTACCAGCGGTGGTTTGTTTGCCGGATCAAGAGCTACCAACTCTTTTTCCGAAGGTAA
CTGGCTTCAGCAGAGCGCAGATACCAAATACTGTTCTTCTAGTGTAGCCGTAGTTAGGCCACCACTTCAA
GAACTCTGTAGCACCGCCTACATACCTCGCTCTGCTAATCCTGTTACCAGTGGCTGCTGCCAGTGGCGAT
AAGTCGTGTCTTACCGGGTTGGACTCAAGACGATAGTTACCGGATAAGGCGCAGCGGTCGGGCTGAACGG
GGGGTTCGTGCACACAGCCCAGCTTGGAGCGAACGACCTACACCGAACTGAGATACCTACAGCGTGAGCT
ATGAGAAAGCGCCACGCTTCCCGAAGGGAGAAAGGCGGACAGGTATCCGGTAAGCGGCAGGGTCGGAACA
GGAGAGCGCACGAGGGAGCTTCCAGGGGGAAACGCCTGGTATCTTTATAGTCCTGTCGGGTTTCGCCACC
TCTGACTTGAGCGTCGATTTTTGTGATGCTCGTCAGGGGGGCGGAGCCTATGGAAAAACGCCAGCAACGC
GGCCTTTTTACGGTTCCTGGCCTTTTGCTGGCCTTTTGCTCACATGTTCTTTCCTGCGTTATCCCCTGAT
TCTGTGGATAACCGTATTACCGCCTTTGAGTGAGCTGATACCGCTCGCCGCAGCCGAACGACCGAGCGCA
GCGAGTCAGTGAGCGAGGAAGCGGAAGAGCGCCCAATACGCAAACCGCCTCTCCCCGCGCGTTGGCCGAT
TCATTAATGCAGCTGGCACGACAGGTTTCCCGACTGGAAAGCGGGCAGTGAGCGCAACGCAATTAATGTG
AGTTAGCTCACTCATTAGGCACCCCAGGCTTTACACTTTATGCTTCCGGCTCGTATGTTGTGTGGAATTG
TGAGCGGATAACAATTTCACACAGGAAACAGCTATGACCATGATTACGCCAAGCGCGCAATTAACCCTCA
CTAAAGGGAACAAAAGCTGGAGCTGCAAGC
Features (pLannotate 1.2.2; 34 found; start..end, strand, type, name):
      5..231     +  promoter       RSV promoter: Rous sarcoma virus enhancer/promoter
    232..412     +  LTR            5' LTR (truncated): truncated 5' long terminal repeat (LTR) from HIV-1
    459..584     +  misc_feature   HIV-1 Ψ: packaging signal of human immunodeficiency virus type 1
    568..931     +  CDS            HIV-1 gag (fragment): gag protein from human immunodeficiency virus 1; gag
   1077..1310    +  misc_feature   RRE: The Rev response element (RRE) of HIV-1 allows for Rev-dependent mRNA export from the nucleus to the cytoplasm.
   1687..1713    +  CDS            Rev (fragment): human immunodeficiency virus 1 (HIV-1) Rev protein; rev; enhances nuclear export of unspliced and incompletely spliced viral mRNAs
   1720..1743    +  promoter       SV40 promoter (fragment): SV40 early promoter
   1744..1815    +  promoter       SV40 promoter (fragment): SV40 enhancer and early promoter
   1839..1974    +  rep_origin     SV40 ori: SV40 origin of replication
   2020..2616    +  CDS            PuroR (fragment): puromycin N-acetyltransferase; pac from Streptomyces; confers resistance to puromycin
   2665..2782    +  misc_feature   cPPT/CTS: central polypurine tract and central termination sequence of HIV-1
   2847..2913    +  CDS            small t antigen (fragment): SV40 (simian virus 40) small t antigen
   2920..4098    +  promoter       EF-1α promoter: strong constitutive promoter for human elongation factor EF-1α
   4119..4136    +  protein_bind   attB1 (fragment): mutant version of attB; core recombination site for the Gateway® BP reaction BP Clonase™
   4142..4495    +  CDS            DR1 (fragment): NC2B_HUMAN - Experimental evidence at protein level: Swiss-Prot protein existence level 1. The association of the DR1/DRAP1 heterodimer with TBP results in a functional repression of both activated and basal transcription of class II genes. This interaction precludes the formation of a transcription-competent complex by inhibiting the association of TFIIA and/or TFIIB with TBP. Can bind to DNA on its own. Component of the ATAC complex, a complex with histone acetyltransferase activity on histones H3 and H4. From Homo sapiens (Human).
   4672..4695    -  protein_bind   attB2: mutant version of attB; recombination site for the Gateway® BP reaction BP Clonase™
   4703..4744    +  CDS            V5 tag: epitope tag from simian virus 5
   4760..4813    +  promoter       U6 promoter (fragment): RNA polymerase III promoter for human U6 snRNA
   4855..5443    +  misc_feature   WPRE: woodchuck hepatitis virus posttranscriptional regulatory element
   5494..5513    +  misc_feature   cPPT/CTS (fragment): central polypurine tract and central termination sequence of HIV-1
   5515..5748    +  LTR            3' LTR (ΔU3): self-inactivating 3' long terminal repeat (LTR) from HIV-1
   5826..5947    +  polyA_signal   SV40 poly(A) signal: SV40 polyadenylation signal
   5987..6122    +  rep_origin     SV40 ori: SV40 origin of replication
   6143..6161    -  promoter       T7 promoter: promoter for bacteriophage T7 RNA polymerase
   6169..6324    +  CDS            lacZα (fragment): LacZα fragment of β-galactosidase; lacZ fragment
   6329..6757    +  rep_origin     f1 ori (sequence partly withheld): f1 bacteriophage origin of replication; arrow indicates direction of (+) strand synthesis
   6810..6914    +  promoter       AmpR promoter: bla
   6915..7775    +  CDS            AmpR: β-lactamase; bla; confers resistance to ampicillin, carbenicillin, and related antibiotics
   7946..8534    +  rep_origin     ori: high-copy-number ColE1/pMB1/pBR322/pUC origin of replication
   8717..8809    +  CDS            lacI (fragment): lac repressor; lacI; The lac repressor binds to the lac operator to inhibit transcription in E. coli. This inhibition can be relieved by adding lactose or isopropyl-β-D-thiogalactopyranoside (IPTG).
   8822..8843    +  protein_bind   CAP binding site: CAP binding activates transcription in the presence of cAMP. E. coli catabolite activator protein
   8858..8888    +  promoter       lac promoter: promoter for the E. coli lac operon
   8896..8912    +  protein_bind   lac operator: The lac repressor binds to the lac operator to inhibit transcription in E. coli. This inhibition can be relieved by adding lactose or isopropyl-β-D-thiogalactopyranoside (IPTG). lac repressor encoded by lacI
   8957..8975    +  promoter       T3 promoter: promoter for bacteriophage T3 RNA polymerase
