[The description below was written by a language model from this plasmid's Addgene catalogue record and pLannotate feature annotations shown in this document.]
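Description:
TFORF3001 is a third-generation-style, self-inactivating lentiviral expression plasmid built on the pLX_TRC317 backbone, carrying the human DR1 open reading frame (also called NC2-beta) as one member of a barcoded transcription factor ORF collection. It is propagated in E. coli through a high-copy ColE1/pUC-type origin with ampicillin selection (AmpR), and also retains an f1 origin and remnants of a lac/lacZα cloning region flanked by T7 and T3 promoters. The depositor notes that the plasmid can recombine, which is a common concern with LTR-containing vectors.

The viral genome is driven by an RSV promoter fused to a truncated HIV-1 5' LTR, followed by the Ψ packaging signal, a gag fragment, the RRE for Rev-dependent export, and a cPPT/CTS. It ends in a WPRE, which enhances transcript expression, and a ΔU3 3' LTR, with an SV40 polyadenylation signal downstream. Within this unit, an SV40 early promoter drives puromycin N-acetyltransferase for selection of transduced mammalian cells. A separate EF-1α promoter drives DR1, which was inserted by Gateway recombination and sits between attB1 and attB2 sites with a C-terminal V5 epitope tag for detection. The automated annotation matches only part of the insert to DR1. DR1 partners with DRAP1 to bind TBP and repress class II gene transcription.

According to the record, each construct in this series carries a unique 24-bp barcode so that the overexpressed factor can be identified in pooled screens. The barcode is not annotated in the feature table, so its position is not stated. The construct is intended for lentiviral overexpression of DR1, alone or pooled, in studies such as directed differentiation screens.
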