Addgene plasmid #144477: TFORF3001
Purpose: Lentiviral vector for overexpressing transcription factor ORFs with unique 24-bp barcodes. Barcodes facilitate identification of transcription factors in pooled screens.
Depositing lab: Feng Zhang. Depositing organization: Broad Institute. Publication: A transcription factor atlas of directed differentiation. Joung J, Ma S, Tay T, Geiger-Schuller KR, Kirchgatterer PC, Verdine VK, Guo B, Arias-Garcia MA, Allen WE, Singh A, Kuksenko O, Abudayyeh OO, Gootenberg JS, Fu Z, Macrae RK, Buenrostro JD, Regev A, Zhang F. Cell. 2023 Jan 5;186(1):209-229.e26. doi: 10.1016/j.cell.2022.11.026. PubMed 36608654.
Backbone
  Vector backbone: pLX_TRC317
  Backbone manufacturer: Broad Institute Genetic Perturbation Platform
  Backbone size w/o insert (bp): 8264
  Vector type: Mammalian Expression, Lentiviral
  Selectable markers: Puromycin
Growth in bacteria
  Bacterial resistance: Ampicillin, 100 μg/mL
  Growth temperature: 37°C
  Growth strain: NEB Stable
  Copy number: High Copy
Gene/Insert
  Gene/Insert name: DR1
  Species: H. sapiens (human)
  Insert size (bp): 734
  Entrez Gene: DR1 (a.k.a. NC2, NC2-BETA, NC2B, NCB2)
  Promoter: EF1a
  Tag / fusion protein: V5 (C terminal on insert)
  Cloning method: Gateway Cloning
  Sequencing primers: 5′ GGGTGGAGACTGAAGTTAGGCCAG; 3′ CACATAGCGTAAAAGGAGCAACATAG
Resource information
  A portion of this plasmid was derived from a plasmid made by: Broad Institute Genetic Perturbation Platform
Terms and licenses: Academic/Nonprofit Terms; Industry Terms: Not Available to Industry
Depositor comments: NM_001938.2 Please test multiple small colonies in case of plasmid recombination. To make this collection available in a timely manner, a portion of this collection was not fully sequenced by Addgene. If an Addgene verified full plasmid sequence is not available, please contact us prior to placing an order to request the full sequence.
How to cite: TFORF3001 was a gift from Feng Zhang (Addgene plasmid # 144477 ; http://n2t.net/addgene:144477 ; RRID:Addgene_144477)
