>Addgene plasmid #144477 | TFORF3001 | depositor partial sequence | sequence record 285546 | Insert
ATCGATTGATCAACAAGTTTGTACAAAAAAGTTGGCATGGCTTCCTCGTCTGGCAACGATGATGATCTCA
CTATCCCCAGAGCTGCTATCAATAAAATGATCAAAGAGACTCTTCCTAATGTCCGGGTGGCCAACGATGC
TCGAGAGCTGGTGGTGAACTGCTGCACTGAATTCATTCACCTTATATCTTCTGAAGCCAATGAGATTTGT
AACAAATCGGAAAAGAAGACCATCTCACCAGAGCATGTCATACAAGCACTAGAAAGTTTGGGATTTGGCT
CTTACATCAGTGAAGTAAAAGAAGTCTTGCAAGAGTGTAAAACAGTAGCATTAAAAAGAAGAAAGGCCAG
TTCTCGTTTGGAAAACCTTGGCATTCCTGAAGAAGAGTTATTGAGACAGCAACAAGAATTATTTGCAAAA
GCTAGACAGCAACAAGCAGAATTGGCCCAACAGGAATGGCTTCAAATGCAGCAAGCTGCCCAACAAGCCC
AGCTTGCTGCTGCCTCAGCCAGTGCATCTAATCAGGCGGGATCTTCTCAGGATGAAGAAGATGATGATGA
TATCTGCCCAACTTTCTTGTACAAAGTGGTTGATATCGGTAAGCCTATCCCTAACCCTCTCCTCGGTCTC
GATTCTACGTAGTAATGAACTAGTCCGTAACTTGAAAGTATTTCGATTTCTTGGCTTTATATATCTTGTG
GAAAGGACGAGTGATTTATATAACACTGGTAAAC
