>Addgene plasmid #144477 | TFORF3001 | depositor partial sequence | sequence record 285547 | Barcode
GTGATTTATATAACACTGGTAAAC
